>Addgene plasmid #242812 | FUGW-EGFP-mPkm2 | addgene full sequence | sequence record 491577 | Addgene NGS Result
GGCCTCCGCGCCGGGTTTTGGCGCCTCCCGCGGGCGCCCCCCTCCTCACGGCGAGCGCTGCCACGTCAGA
CGAAGGGCGCAGCGAGCGTCCTGATCCTTCCGCCCGGACGCTCAGGACAGCGGCCCGCTGCTCATAAGAC
TCGGCCTTAGAACCCCAGTATCAGCAGAAGGACATTTTAGGACGGGACTTGGGTGACTCTAGGGCACTGG
TTTTCTTTCCAGAGAGCGGAACAGGCGAGGAAAAGTAGTCCCTTCTCGGCGATTCTGCGGAGGGATCTCC
GTGGGGCGGTGAACGCCGATGATTATATAAGGACGCGCCGGGTGTGGCACAGCTAGTTCCGTCGCAGCCG
GGATTTGGGTCGCGGTTCTTGTTTGTGGATCGCTGTGATCGTCACTTGGTGAGTAGCGGGCTGCTGGGCT
GGCCGGGGCTTTCGTGGCCGCCGGGCCGCTCGGTGGGACGGAAGCGTGTGGAGAGACCGCCAAGGGCTGT
AGTCTGGGTCCGCGAGCAAGGTTGCCCTGAACTGGGGGTTGGGGGGAGCGCAGCAAAATGGCGGCTGTTC
CCGAGTCTTGAATGGAAGACGCTTGTGAGGCGGGCTGTGAGGTCGTTGAAACAAGGTGGGGGGCATGGTG
GGCGGCAAGAACCCAAGGTCTTGAGGCCTTCGCTAATGCGGGAAAGCTCTTATTCGGGTGAGATGGGCTG
GGGCACCATCTGGGGACCCTGACGTGAAGTTTGTCACTGACTGGAGAACTCGGTTTGTCGTCTGTTGCGG
GGGCGGCAGTTATGGCGGTGCCGTTGGGCAGTGCACCCGTACCTTTGGGAGCGCGCGCCCTCGTCGTGTC
GTGACGTCACCCGTTCTGTTGGCTTATAATGCAGGGTGGGGCCACCTGCCGGTAGGTGTGCGGTAGGCTT
TTCTCCGTCGCAGGACGCAGGGTTCGGGCCTAGGGTAGGCTCTCCTGAATCGACAGGCGCCGGACCTCTG
GTGAGGGGAGGGATAAGTGAGGCGTCAGTTTCTTTGGTCGGTTTTATGTACCTATCTTCTTAAGTAGCTG
AAGCTCCGGTTTTGAACTATGCGCTCGGGGTTGGCGAGTGTGTTTTGTGAAGTTTTTTAGGCACCTTTTG
AAATGTAATCATTTGGGTCAATATGTAATTTTCAGTGTTAGACTAGTAAATTGTCCGCTAAATTCTGGCC
GTTTTTGGCTTTTTTGTTAGACGAAGCTTGGGCTGCAGGTCGACTCTAGAGGATCCCCGGGTACCGGTCG
CCACCATGGTGAGCAAGGGCGAGGAGCTGTTCACCGGGGTGGTGCCCATCCTGGTCGAGCTGGACGGCGA
CGTAAACGGCCACAAGTTCAGCGTGTCCGGCGAGGGCGAGGGCGATGCCACCTACGGCAAGCTGACCCTG
AAGTTCATCTGCACCACCGGCAAGCTGCCCGTGCCCTGGCCCACCCTCGTGACCACCCTGACCTACGGCG
TGCAGTGCTTCAGCCGCTACCCCGACCACATGAAGCAGCACGACTTCTTCAAGTCCGCCATGCCCGAAGG
CTACGTCCAGGAGCGCACCATCTTCTTCAAGGACGACGGCAACTACAAGACCCGCGCCGAGGTGAAGTTC
GAGGGCGACACCCTGGTGAACCGCATCGAGCTGAAGGGCATCGACTTCAAGGAGGACGGCAACATCCTGG
GGCACAAGCTGGAGTACAACTACAACAGCCACAACGTCTATATCATGGCCGACAAGCAGAAGAACGGCAT
CAAGGTGAACTTCAAGATCCGCCACAACATCGAGGACGGCAGCGTGCAGCTCGCCGACCACTACCAGCAG
AACACCCCCATCGGCGACGGCCCCGTGCTGCTGCCCGACAACCACTACCTGAGCACCCAGTCCGCCCTGA
GCAAAGACCCCAACGAGAAGCGCGATCACATGGTCCTGCTGGAGTTCGTGACCGCCGCCGGGATCACTCT
CGGCATGGACGAGCTGTACAAGATGCCGAAGCCACACAGTGAAGCAGGGACTGCCTTCATTCAGACCCAG
CAGCTCCATGCAGCCATGGCTGACACCTTCCTGGAACACATGTGCCGCCTGGACATTGACTCTGCCCCCA
TCACGGCCCGCAACACTGGCATCATTTGTACCATTGGGCCTGCTTCCCGATCTGTGGAGATGCTGAAGGA
GATGATTAAGTCTGGAATGAATGTGGCTCGGCTGAATTTCTCTCATGGAACCCATGAGTACCATGCAGAG
ACCATCAAGAATGTCCGTGAAGCCACAGAAAGCTTTGCATCTGATCCCATTCTCTACCGTCCTGTTGCGG
TGGCTCTGGATACAAAGGGACCTGAGATCCGGACTGGACTCATCAAGGGCAGCGGCACCGCTGAGGTGGA
GCTGAAGAAGGGAGCCACTCTGAAGATCACCCTGGACAACGCTTACATGGAGAAGTGTGACGAGAACATC
CTGTGGCTGGACTACAAGAACATCTGCAAGGTGGTGGAGGTGGGCAGCAAGATCTACGTGGACGATGGGC
TCATCTCACTGCAGGTGAAGGAGAAAGGCGCTGACTTCCTGGTGACGGAGGTGGAGAATGGTGGCTCCTT
GGGCAGCAAGAAGGGCGTGAACCTGCCGGGCGCTGCTGTGGATCTCCCCGCTGTGTCGGAAAAGGACATC
CAGGACCTGAAGTTTGGGGTGGAGCAGGATGTGGACATGGTGTTTGCATCTTTCATCCGCAAGGCAGCCG
ACGTGCATGAAGTCAGGAAGGTGCTGGGAGAGAAGGGCAAGAACATCAAGATCATCAGCAAAATCGAGAA
CCATGAAGGCGTCCGCAGGTTTGATGAGATCTTGGAGGCCAGTGATGGGATCATGGTGGCTCGTGGTGAC
CTGGGCATTGAGATTCCTGCAGAGAAGGTCTTCCTGGCTCAGAAGATGATGATCGGGCGATGCAACCGAG
CTGGGAAGCCTGTCATCTGTGCCACACAGATGCTGGAGAGCATGATCAAGAAGCCACGCCCCACCCGTGC
TGAAGGCAGTGATGTGGCCAATGCAGTCCTGGATGGAGCAGACTGCATCATGCTGTCTGGAGAAACAGCC
AAGGGGGACTACCCTCTGGAGGCTGTTCGCATGCAGCACCTGATTGCCCGAGAGGCAGAGGCTGCCATCT
ACCACTTGCAGCTATTCGAGGAACTCCGCCGCCTGGCGCCCATTACCAGCGACCCCACAGAAGCTGCCGC
CGTGGGTGCCGTGGAGGCCTCCTTCAAGTGCTGCAGTGGGGCCATTATCGTGCTCACCAAGTCTGGCAGG
AGTGCTCACCAAGTGGCCAGGTACCGCCCTCGGGCTCCTATCATTGCCGTGACTCGAAATCCCCAGACTG
CTCGCCAGGCCCATCTGTACCGTGGCATCTTCCCTGTGCTGTGTAAGGATGCCGTGCTGAATGCCTGGGC
TGAGGATGTCGACCTTCGTGTAAACTTGGCCATGGATGTTGGCAAGGCCCGAGGCTTCTTCAAGAAGGGA
GATGTGGTCATTGTGCTGACCGGGTGGCGCCCTGGCTCTGGATTCACCAACACCATGCGTGTAGTGCCTG
TACCTTGATAGAATTCGATATCAAGCTTATCGATAATCAACCTCTGGATTACAAAATTTGTGAAAGATTG
ACTGGTATTCTTAACTATGTTGCTCCTTTTACGCTATGTGGATACGCTGCTTTAATGCCTTTGTATCATG
CTATTGCTTCCCGTATGGCTTTCATTTTCTCCTCCTTGTATAAATCCTGGTTGCTGTCTCTTTATGAGGA
GTTGTGGCCCGTTGTCAGGCAACGTGGCGTGGTGTGCACTGTGTTTGCTGACGCAACCCCCACTGGTTGG
GGCATTGCCACCACCTGTCAGCTCCTTTCCGGGACTTTCGCTTTCCCCCTCCCTATTGCCACGGCGGAAC
TCATCGCCGCCTGCCTTGCCCGCTGCTGGACAGGGGCTCGGCTGTTGGGCACTGACAATTCCGTGGTGTT
GTCGGGGAAATCATCGTCCTTTCCTTGGCTGCTCGCCTGTGTTGCCACCTGGATTCTGCGCGGGACGTCC
TTCTGCTACGTCCCTTCGGCCCTCAATCCAGCGGACCTTCCTTCCCGCGGCCTGCTGCCGGCTCTGCGGC
CTCTTCCGCGTCTTCGCCTTCGCCCTCAGACGAGTCGGATCTCCCTTTGGGCCGCCTCCCCGCATCGATA
CCGTCGACCTCGAGACCTAGAAAAACATGGAGCAATCACAAGTAGCAATACAGCAGCTACCAATGCTGAT
TGTGCCTGGCTAGAAGCACAAGAGGAGGAGGAGGTGGGTTTTCCAGTCACACCTCAGGTACCTTTAAGAC
CAATGACTTACAAGGCAGCTGTAGATCTTAGCCACTTTTTAAAAGAAAAGGGGGGACTGGAAGGGCTAAT
TCACTCCCAACGAAGACAAGATATCCTTGATCTGTGGATCTACCACACACAAGGCTACTTCCCTGATTGG
CAGAACTACACACCAGGGCCAGGGATCAGATATCCACTGACCTTTGGATGGTGCTACAAGCTAGTACCAG
TTGAGCAAGAGAAGGTAGAAGAAGCCAATGAAGGAGAGAACACCCGCTTGTTACACCCTGTGAGCCTGCA
TGGGATGGATGACCCGGAGAGAGAAGTATTAGAGTGGAGGTTTGACAGCCGCCTAGCATTTCATCACATG
GCCCGAGAGCTGCATCCGGACTGTACTGGGTCTCTCTGGTTAGACCAGATCTGAGCCTGGGAGCTCTCTG
GCTAACTAGGGAACCCACTGCTTAAGCCTCAATAAAGCTTGCCTTGAGTGCTTCAAGTAGTGTGTGCCCG
TCTGTTGTGTGACTCTGGTAACTAGAGATCCCTCAGACCCTTTTAGTCAGTGTGGAAAATCTCTAGCAGG
GCCCGTTTAAACCCGCTGATCAGCCTCGACTGTGCCTTCTAGTTGCCAGCCATCTGTTGTTTGCCCCTCC
CCCGTGCCTTCCTTGACCCTGGAAGGTGCCACTCCCACTGTCCTTTCCTAATAAAATGAGGAAATTGCAT
CGCATTGTCTGAGTAGGTGTCATTCTATTCTGGGGGGTGGGGTGGGGCAGGACAGCAAGGGGGAGGATTG
GGAAGACAATAGCAGGCATGCTGGGGATGCGGTGGGCTCTATGGCTTCTGAGGCGGAAAGAACCAGCTGG
GGCTCTAGGGGGTATCCCC
[124 nt withheld, positions 5200-5323]
C
[91 nt withheld, positions 5325-5415]
A
[49 nt withheld, positions 5417-5465]
CCTTTGACGTTGGAGTCCACGTTCTTT
[37 nt withheld, positions 5493-5529]
ACCCTATCTCGGTCTATTCTTTTGATTTATAAGGGATTTTGCCGATTTCGGCCTATTGGTTAAAAAATGA
GCTGATTTAACAAAAATTTAACGCGAATTAATTCTGTGGAATGTGTGTCAGTTAGGGTGTGGAAAGTCCC
CAGGCTCCCCAGCAGGCAGAAGTATGCAAAGCATGCATCTCAATTAGTCAGCAACCAGGTGTGGAAAGTC
CCCAGGCTCCCCAGCAGGCAGAAGTATGCAAAGCATGCATCTCAATTAGTCAGCAACCATAGTCCCGCCC
CTAACTCCGCCCATCCCGCCCCTAACTCCGCCCAGTTCCGCCCATTCTCCGCCCCATGGCTGACTAATTT
TTTTTATTTATGCAGAGGCCGAGGCCGCCTCTGCCTCTGAGCTATTCCAGAAGTAGTGAGGAGGCTTTTT
TGGAGGCCTAGGCTTTTGCAAAAAGCTCCCGGGAGCTTGTATATCCATTTTCGGATCTGATCAGCACGTG
TTGACAATTAATCATCGGCATAGTATATCGGCATAGTATAATACGACAAGGTGAGGAACTAAACCATGGC
CAAGTTGACCAGTGCCGTTCCGGTGCTCACCGCGCGCGACGTCGCCGGAGCGGTCGAGTTCTGGACCGAC
CGGCTCGGGTTCTCCCGGGACTTCGTGGAGGACGACTTCGCCGGTGTGGTCCGGGACGACGTGACCCTGT
TCATCAGCGCGGTCCAGGACCAGGTGGTGCCGGACAACACCCTGGCCTGGGTGTGGGTGCGCGGCCTGGA
CGAGCTGTACGCCGAGTGGTCGGAGGTCGTGTCCACGAACTTCCGGGACGCCTCCGGGCCGGCCATGACC
GAGATCGGCGAGCAGCCGTGGGGGCGGGAGTTCGCCCTGCGCGACCCGGCCGGCAACTGCGTGCACTTCG
TGGCCGAGGAGCAGGACTGACACGTGCTACGAGATTTCGATTCCACCGCCGCCTTCTATGAAAGGTTGGG
CTTCGGAATCGTTTTCCGGGACGCCGGCTGGATGATCCTCCAGCGCGGGGATCTCATGCTGGAGTTCTTC
GCCCACCCCAACTTGTTTATTGCAGCTTATAATGGTTACAAATAAAGCAATAGCATCACAAATTTCACAA
ATAAAGCATTTTTTTCACTGCATTCTAGTTGTGGTTTGTCCAAACTCATCAATGTATCTTATCATGTCTG
TATACCGTCGACCTCTAGCTAGAGCTTGGCGTAATCATGGTCATAGCTGTTTCCTGTGTGAAATTGTTAT
CCGCTCACAATTCCACACAACATACGAGCCGGAAGCATAAAGTGTAAAGCCTGGGGTGCCTAATGAGTGA
GCTAACTCACATTAATTGCGTTGCGCTCACTGCCCGCTTTCCAGTCGGGAAACCTGTCGTGCCAGCTGCA
TTAATGAATCGGCCAACGCGCGGGGAGAGGCGGTTTGCGTATTGGGCGCTCTTCCGCTTCCTCGCTCACT
GACTCGCTGCGCTCGGTCGTTCGGCTGCGGCGAGCGGTATCAGCTCACTCAAAGGCGGTAATACGGTTAT
CCACAGAATCAGGGGATAACGCAGGAAAGAACATGTGAGCAAAAGGCCAGCAAAAGGCCAGGAACCGTAA
AAAGGCCGCGTTGCTGGCGTTTTTCCATAGGCTCCGCCCCCCTGACGAGCATCACAAAAATCGACGCTCA
AGTCAGAGGTGGCGAAACCCGACAGGACTATAAAGATACCAGGCGTTTCCCCCTGGAAGCTCCCTCGTGC
GCTCTCCTGTTCCGACCCTGCCGCTTACCGGATACCTGTCCGCCTTTCTCCCTTCGGGAAGCGTGGCGCT
TTCTCATAGCTCACGCTGTAGGTATCTCAGTTCGGTGTAGGTCGTTCGCTCCAAGCTGGGCTGTGTGCAC
GAACCCCCCGTTCAGCCCGACCGCTGCGCCTTATCCGGTAACTATCGTCTTGAGTCCAACCCGGTAAGAC
ACGACTTATCGCCACTGGCAGCAGCCACTGGTAACAGGATTAGCAGAGCGAGGTATGTAGGCGGTGCTAC
AGAGTTCTTGAAGTGGTGGCCTAACTACGGCTACACTAGAAGAACAGTATTTGGTATCTGCGCTCTGCTG
AAGCCAGTTACCTTCGGAAAAAGAGTTGGTAGCTCTTGATCCGGCAAACAAACCACCGCTGGTAGCGGTG
GTTTTTTTGTTTGCAAGCAGCAGATTACGCGCAGAAAAAAAGGATCTCAAGAAGATCCTTTGATCTTTTC
TACGGGGTCTGACGCTCAGTGGAACGAAAACTCACGTTAAGGGATTTTGGTCATGAGATTATCAAAAAGG
ATCTTCACCTAGATCCTTTTAAATTAAAAATGAAGTTTTAAATCAATCTAAAGTATATATGAGTAAACTT
GGTCTGACAGTTACCAATGCTTAATCAGTGAGGCACCTATCTCAGCGATCTGTCTATTTCGTTCATCCAT
AGTTGCCTGACTCCCCGTCGTGTAGATAACTACGATACGGGAGGGCTTACCATCTGGCCCCAGTGCTGCA
ATGATACCGCGAGACCCACGCTCACCGGCTCCAGATTTATCAGCAATAAACCAGCCAGCCGGAAGGGCCG
AGCGCAGAAGTGGTCCTGCAACTTTATCCGCCTCCATCCAGTCTATTAATTGTTGCCGGGAAGCTAGAGT
AAGTAGTTCGCCAGTTAATAGTTTGCGCAACGTTGTTGCCATTGCTACAGGCATCGTGGTGTCACGCTCG
TCGTTTGGTATGGCTTCATTCAGCTCCGGTTCCCAACGATCAAGGCGAGTTACATGATCCCCCATGTTGT
GCAAAAAAGCGGTTAGCTCCTTCGGTCCTCCGATCGTTGTCAGAAGTAAGTTGGCCGCAGTGTTATCACT
CATGGTTATGGCAGCACTGCATAATTCTCTTACTGTCATGCCATCCGTAAGATGCTTTTCTGTGACTGGT
GAGTACTCAACCAAGTCATTCTGAGAATAGTGTATGCGGCGACCGAGTTGCTCTTGCCCGGCGTCAATAC
GGGATAATACCGCGCCACATAGCAGAACTTTAAAAGTGCTCATCATTGGAAAACGTTCTTCGGGGCGAAA
ACTCTCAAGGATCTTACCGCTGTTGAGATCCAGTTCGATGTAACCCACTCGTGCACCCAACTGATCTTCA
GCATCTTTTACTTTCACCAGCGTTTCTGGGTGAGCAAAAACAGGAAGGCAAAATGCCGCAAAAAAGGGAA
TAAGGGCGACACGGAAATGTTGAATACTCATACTCTTCCTTTTTCAATATTATTGAAGCATTTATCAGGG
TTATTGTCTCATGAGCGGATACATATTTGAATGTATTTAGAAAAATAAACAAATAGGGGTTCCGCGCACA
TTTCCCCGAAAAGTGCCACCTGACGTCGACGGATCGGGAGATCTCCCGATCCCCTATGGTGCACTCTCAG
TACAATCTGCTCTGATGCCGCATAGTTAAGCCAGTATCTGCTCCCTGCTTGTGTGTTGGAGGTCGCTGAG
TAGTGCGCGAGCAAAATTTAAGCTACAACAAGGCAAGGCTTGACCGACAATTGCATGAAGAATCTGCTTA
GGGTTAGGCGTTTTGCGCTGCTTCGCGATGTACGGGCCAGATATACGCGTTGACATTGATTATTGACTAG
TTATTAATAGTAATCAATTACGGGGTCATTAGTTCATAGCCCATATATGGAGTTCCGCGTTACATAACTT
ACGGTAAATGGCCCGCCTGGCTGACCGCCCAACGACCCCCGCCCATTGACGTCAATAATGACGTATGTTC
CCATAGTAACGCCAATAGGGACTTTCCATTGACGTCAATGGGTGGAGTATTTACGGTAAACTGCCCACTT
GGCAGTACATCAAGTGTATCATATGCCAAGTACGCCCCCTATTGACGTCAATGACGGTAAATGGCCCGCC
TGGCATTATGCCCAGTACATGACCTTATGGGACTTTCCTACTTGGCAGTACATCTACGTATTAGTCATCG
CTATTACCATGGTGATGCGGTTTTGGCAGTACATCAATGGGCGTGGATAGCGGTTTGACTCACGGGGATT
TCCAAGTCTCCACCCCATTGACGTCAATGGGAGTTTGTTTTGGCACCAAAATCAACGGGACTTTCCAAAA
TGTCGTAACAACTCCGCCCCATTGACGCAAATGGGCGGTAGGCGTGTACGGTGGGAGGTCTATATAAGCA
GCGCGTTTTGCCTGTACTGGGTCTCTCTGGTTAGACCAGATCTGAGCCTGGGAGCTCTCTGGCTAACTAG
GGAACCCACTGCTTAAGCCTCAATAAAGCTTGCCTTGAGTGCTTCAAGTAGTGTGTGCCCGTCTGTTGTG
TGACTCTGGTAACTAGAGATCCCTCAGACCCTTTTAGTCAGTGTGGAAAATCTCTAGCAGTGGCGCCCGA
ACAGGGACTTGAAAGCGAAAGGGAAACCAGAGGAGCTCTCTCGACGCAGGACTCGGCTTGCTGAAGCGCG
CACGGCAAGAGGCGAGGGGCGGCGACTGGTGAGTACGCCAAAAATTTTGACTAGCGGAGGCTAGAAGGAG
AGAGATGGGTGCGAGAGCGTCAGTATTAAGCGGGGGAGAATTAGATCGCGATGGGAAAAAATTCGGTTAA
GGCCAGGGGGAAAGAAAAAATATAAATTAAAACATATAGTATGGGCAAGCAGGGAGCTAGAACGATTCGC
AGTTAATCCTGGCCTGTTAGAAACATCAGAAGGCTGTAGACAAATACTGGGACAGCTACAACCATCCCTT
CAGACAGGATCAGAAGAACTTAGATCATTATATAATACAGTAGCAACCCTCTATTGTGTGCATCAAAGGA
TAGAGATAAAAGACACCAAGGAAGCTTTAGACAAGATAGAGGAAGAGCAAAACAAAAGTAAGACCACCGC
ACAGCAAGCGGCCGCTGATCTTCAGACCTGGAGGAGGAGATATGAGGGACAATTGGAGAAGTGAATTATA
TAAATATAAAGTAGTAAAAATTGAACCATTAGGAGTAGCACCCACCAAGGCAAAGAGAAGAGTGGTGCAG
AGAGAAAAAAGAGCAGTGGGAATAGGAGCTTTGTTCCTTGGGTTCTTGGGAGCAGCAGGAAGCACTATGG
GCGCAGCGTCAATGACGCTGACGGTACAGGCCAGACAATTATTGTCTGGTATAGTGCAGCAGCAGAACAA
TTTGCTGAGGGCTATTGAGGCGCAACAGCATCTGTTGCAACTCACAGTCTGGGGCATCAAGCAGCTCCAG
GCAAGAATCCTGGCTGTGGAAAGATACCTAAAGGATCAACAGCTCCTGGGGATTTGGGGTTGCTCTGGAA
AACTCATTTGCACCACTGCTGTGCCTTGGAATGCTAGTTGGAGTAATAAATCTCTGGAACAGATTTGGAA
TCACACGACCTGGATGGAGTGGGACAGAGAAATTAACAATTACACAAGCTTAATACACTCCTTAATTGAA
GAATCGCAAAACCAGCAAGAAAAGAATGAACAAGAATTATTGGAATTAGATAAATGGGCAAGTTTGTGGA
ATTGGTTTAACATAACAAATTGGCTGTGGTATATAAAATTATTCATAATGATAGTAGGAGGCTTGGTAGG
TTTAAGAATAGTTTTTGCTGTACTTTCTATAGTGAATAGAGTTAGGCAGGGATATTCACCATTATCGTTT
CAGACCCACCTCCCAACCCCGAGGGGACCCGACAGGCCCGAAGGAATAGAAGAAGAAGGTGGAGAGAGAG
ACAGAGACAGATCCATTCGATTAGTGAACGGATCGGCACTGCGTGCGCCAATTCTGCAGACAAATGGCAG
TATTCATCCACAATTTTAAAAGAAAAGGGGGGATTGGGGGGTACAGTGCAGGGGAAAGAATAGTAGACAT
AATAGCAACAGACATACAAACTAAAGAATTACAAAAACAAATTACAAAAATTCAAAATTTTCGGGTTTAT
TACAGGGACAGCAGAGATCCAGTTTGGTTAATTAACCCGTGTCGGCTCCAGATCT
Features (pLannotate 1.2.2; 32 found; start..end, strand, type, name):
      1..1212    +  promoter       UbC promoter: human ubiquitin C promoter
   1223..1256    -  misc_feature   MCS (fragment): pUC18/19 multiple cloning site
   1266..1982    +  CDS            EGFP: EGFP is a basic (constitutively fluorescent) green fluorescent protein published in 1996, derived from Aequorea victoria. It is reported to be a rapidly-maturing weak dimer with moderate acid sensitivity.
   1983..3575    +  CDS            Pkm: KPYM_MOUSE - Also known as Pk3, Pkm2, Pykm. Experimental evidence at protein level: Swiss-Prot protein existence level 1. Glycolytic enzyme that catalyzes the transfer of a phosphoryl group from phosphoenolpyruvate (PEP) to ADP, generating ATP (By similarity). The ratio between the highly active tetrameric form and nearly inactive dimeric form determines whether glucose carbons are channeled to biosynthetic processes or used for glycolytic ATP production (By similarity). The transition between the 2 forms contributes to the control of glycolysis and is important for tumor cell proliferation an
   3581..3605    +  misc_feature   MCS (fragment): pBluescript multiple cloning site
   3605..4193    +  misc_feature   WPRE: woodchuck hepatitis virus posttranscriptional regulatory element
   4130..4711    +  CDS            nef (fragment): NEF_HV1H2 - Experimental evidence at protein level: Swiss-Prot protein existence level 1. Extracellular Nef protein targets CD4(+) T-lymphocytes for apoptosis by interacting with CXCR4 surface receptors. From Human immunodeficiency virus type 1 group M subtype B (isolate HXB2) (HIV-1).
   4718..4898    +  LTR            5' LTR (truncated): truncated 5' long terminal repeat (LTR) from HIV-1
   4930..5154    +  polyA_signal   bGH poly(A) signal: bovine growth hormone polyadenylation signal
   5158..5179    +  promoter       SV40 promoter (fragment): SV40 enhancer and early promoter
   5200..5628    +  rep_origin     f1 ori (sequence partly withheld): f1 bacteriophage origin of replication; arrow indicates direction of (+) strand synthesis
   5642..5971    +  promoter       SV40 promoter: SV40 enhancer and early promoter
   6019..6066    +  promoter       EM7 promoter: synthetic bacterial promoter&nbsp
   6085..6459    +  CDS            BleoR: antibiotic-binding protein; Sh ble from Streptoalloteichus hindustanus; confers resistance to bleomycin, phleomycin, and Zeocin™
   6469..6594    +  CDS            ble (fragment): BLE_KLEPN - Experimental evidence at protein level: Swiss-Prot protein existence level 1. Binding protein with a strong affinity to the bleomycin family of antibiotics. Binds to CL990; an antimitotic-antibiotic compound. From Klebsiella pneumoniae.
   6589..6710    +  polyA_signal   SV40 poly(A) signal: SV40 polyadenylation signal
   6781..6803    -  protein_bind   lac operator (fragment): The lac repressor binds to the lac operator to inhibit transcription in E. coli. This inhibition can be relieved by adding lactose or isopropyl-β-D-thiogalactopyranoside (IPTG). lac repressor encoded by lacI
   6807..6837    -  promoter       lac promoter: promoter for the E. coli lac operon
   6852..6873    -  protein_bind   CAP binding site: CAP binding activates transcription in the presence of cAMP. E. coli catabolite activator protein
   6886..6978    -  CDS            lacI (fragment): lac repressor; lacI; The lac repressor binds to the lac operator to inhibit transcription in E. coli. This inhibition can be relieved by adding lactose or isopropyl-β-D-thiogalactopyranoside (IPTG).
   7161..7749    -  rep_origin     ori: high-copy-number ColE1/pMB1/pBR322/pUC origin of replication
   7920..8780    -  CDS            AmpR: β-lactamase; bla; confers resistance to ampicillin, carbenicillin, and related antibiotics
   8781..8885    -  promoter       AmpR promoter: bla
   8944..8996    -  misc_feature   bom (fragment): basis of mobility region from pBR322
   9151..9530    +  enhancer       CMV enhancer: human cytomegalovirus immediate early enhancer
   9531..9730    +  promoter       CMV promoter: human cytomegalovirus (CMV) immediate early promoter
   9748..9928    +  LTR            5' LTR (truncated): truncated 5' long terminal repeat (LTR) from HIV-1
   9975..10100   +  misc_feature   HIV-1 Ψ: packaging signal of human immunodeficiency virus type 1
  10084..10447   +  CDS            HIV-1 gag (fragment): gag protein from human immunodeficiency virus 1; gag
  10593..10826   +  misc_feature   RRE: The Rev response element (RRE) of HIV-1 allows for Rev-dependent mRNA export from the nucleus to the cytoplasm.
  11203..11303   +  CDS            Rev (fragment): human immunodeficiency virus 1 (HIV-1) Rev protein; rev; enhances nuclear export of unspliced and incompletely spliced viral mRNAs
  11353..11470   +  misc_feature   cPPT/CTS: central polypurine tract and central termination sequence of HIV-1
