[The description below was written by a language model from this plasmid's Addgene catalogue record and pLannotate feature annotations shown in this document.]
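Description:
FUGW-EGFP-mPkm2 is an 11.5 kb lentiviral transfer plasmid built on the FUGW backbone for expressing mouse pyruvate kinase M2 (Pkm2, from the Pkm gene) as a fusion with an N-terminal EGFP. It is propagated in E. coli through a high-copy ColE1/pUC-type origin and selected with ampicillin via the β-lactamase gene; an f1 origin is also present. Outside the viral region, the backbone carries an SV40 promoter/EM7 promoter–driven BleoR cassette with an SV40 poly(A) signal, which can confer bleomycin/Zeocin resistance but would not be packaged into virus.

The viral genome is transcribed from a CMV enhancer/promoter fused to a truncated HIV-1 5′ LTR, an arrangement that typically removes the need for Tat during packaging. Downstream lie the Ψ packaging signal with a gag fragment, the Rev response element for nuclear export of the unspliced genomic RNA, and the cPPT/CTS, which aids nuclear import of the reverse-transcribed genome. The internal expression cassette uses the human ubiquitin C promoter to drive the EGFP coding sequence, which is annotated as directly abutting the roughly 1.6 kb Pkm open reading frame, inserted by Gibson cloning. A WPRE follows to enhance transcript stability and expression. The cassette ends with a truncated 3′ LTR, annotated by the software as a truncated 5′ LTR, and a bGH poly(A) signal.

Co-transfected with packaging and envelope plasmids, the construct yields particles for stable, constitutive expression of fluorescently tagged PKM2 in mammalian cells, allowing transduced cells and the fusion protein to be visualised. The associated study concerns metabolic defects in a mouse model of ataxia-telangiectasia.
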