Addgene plasmid #242812: FUGW-EGFP-mPkm2
Purpose: Lentiviral vector expressing mouse Pkm2 tagged with an N-terminal EGFP
Depositing lab: Ronald Hart. Depositing organization: Rutgers, The State University of New Jersey. Publication: Alpha-ketoglutarate mitigates insulin resistance and metabolic inflexibility in a mouse model of Ataxia-Telangiectasia. Sun JK, Hart RP, Herrup K, Peng AZ, Wong GC, Wu D, Kwan KM, Chow KH. Nat Commun. 2025 Oct 21;16(1):9312. doi: 10.1038/s41467-025-64360-8. PubMed 41120320.
Backbone
  Vector backbone: FUGW
  Backbone size w/o insert (bp): 9221
  Total vector size (bp): 11534
  Vector type: Lentiviral
Growth in bacteria
  Bacterial resistance: Ampicillin, 100 μg/mL
  Growth temperature: 30°C
  Growth strain: NEB Stable
  Copy number: Unknown
Gene/Insert
  Gene/Insert name: pyruvate kinase, muscle (alt name: Pkm2)
  Species: M. musculus (mouse)
  Insert size (bp): 1596
  Entrez Gene: Pkm (a.k.a. Pk-2, Pk-3, Pk3, Pkm2)
  Promoter: Ubiquitin C
  Tag / fusion protein: EGFP (N terminal on backbone)
  Cloning method: Gibson Cloning
  Sequencing primers: 5′ TGAAGCTCCGGTTTTGAACT
Terms and licenses: Academic/Nonprofit Terms; Industry Terms: Not Available to Industry
How to cite: FUGW-EGFP-mPkm2 was a gift from Ronald Hart (Addgene plasmid # 242812 ; http://n2t.net/addgene:242812 ; RRID:Addgene_242812)
